>Addgene plasmid #175923 | pDL214 | addgene full sequence | sequence record 375423 | Addgene NGS Result
GTTAACGCTAGCATGGATCTCGGGCCCCAAATAATGATTTTATTTTGACTGATAGTGACCTGTTCGTTGC
AACAAATTGATGAGCAATGCTTTTTTATAATGCCAACTTTGTACAAAAAAGCAGGCTTCGAAGGAGATAG
AACCATGCGACAGGATGATCTTCGTAGTCTTGGTGCCTTACAATCTCTATGTTGTCTCCGTCTTAATGTG
TTCAAAATTGAACCAGAAAGGTTGGTTGTTGGCACTGAGCATGCAAAGTTCCACTGGCTAGCTGAGTTTT
CGTTTACCACTAATGCCATGGGGCTTATATTTAGCCAATATTCTATGCCAAGGCTTGAAAACCTTGAGCT
AGCTTTTAATGTTCGAGAGACAAAGTATTTTGATATTGGCTTGGAGCACCTGTCCTCTCTTAAGGATGTC
ACTGCAAGAATTGATTGCAGGGATTCCAGTATTTTTGAGGTGCAAAATGCAGATGCTGCCATTCGGAGGA
TTGCATATATGAACTCCAACCAACCTAAGGTTCATGTGATCAGGCATTATGAACACATGTTAATGGATGA
GGTGAAGATCCAGAAGGAAACGGAGGAGGAAAAGGAGATATTGGAAAATAGGATTGGTCCATGGGGTGGA
AATGGTGGGGTCACTTGTGACATCAAGGTTGCACCCAAACGCTTGGAAAGCATTACTATTTGTAGCGGCA
TAATCATCGATGCACTTGCATTTTCTTACTTGGACAAAGATGGAGAGCGACACACGACTAGTTTATGGGG
TGGTCTTGGTGGTAGTGTTCAACTGATTGATCTTGATGAAAGAGAGTTTCTTATGGAGGTTATTGGAACT
GTGGGTCCATTCAATGTGTTATCTGAGGCTATAACATCACTTACACTTGTGACCAATGTACGTAGCTATG
GGCCTTTTGGACAACCACAGGGTACTCCTTTCCGTACTCCACGGAAGAAAAACAGTTGTATCGTGGGATT
CTTTGGGCGTTCAGGAACATATCTTGATGCAGTTGGGGTCTATTTTCACCCTATGGACCCAGCTTTCTTG
TACAAAGTTGGCATTATAAGAAAGCATTGCTTATCAATTTGTTGCAACGAACAGGTCACTATCAGTCAAA
ATAAAATCATTATTTGCCATCCAGCTGCAGCTCTGGCCCGTGTCTCAAAATCTCTGATGTTACATTGCAC
AAGATAAAAATATATCATCATGAACAATAAAACTGTCTGCTTACATAAACAGTAATACAAGGGGTGTTAT
GAGCCATATTCAACGGGAAACGTCGAGGCCGCGATTAAATTCCAACATGGATGCTGATTTATATGGGTAT
AAATGGGCTCGCGATAATGTCGGGCAATCAGGTGCGACAATCTATCGCTTGTATGGGAAGCCCGATGCGC
CAGAGTTGTTTCTGAAACATGGCAAAGGTAGCGTTGCCAATGATGTTACAGATGAGATGGTCAGACTAAA
CTGGCTGACGGAATTTATGCCTCTTCCGACCATCAAGCATTTTATCCGTACTCCTGATGATGCATGGTTA
CTCACCACTGCGATCCCCGGAAAAACAGCATTCCAGGTATTAGAAGAATATCCTGATTCAGGTGAAAATA
TTGTTGATGCGCTGGCAGTGTTCCTGCGCCGGTTGCATTCGATTCCTGTTTGTAATTGTCCTTTTAACAG
CGATCGCGTATTTCGTCTCGCTCAGGCGCAATCACGAATGAATAACGGTTTGGTTGATGCGAGTGATTTT
GATGACGAGCGTAATGGCTGGCCTGTTGAACAAGTCTGGAAAGAAATGCATAAACTTTTGCCATTCTCAC
CGGATTCAGTCGTCACTCATGGTGATTTCTCACTTGATAACCTTATTTTTGACGAGGGGAAATTAGGCCG
GGAAGCCGATCTCGGCTTGAACGAATTGTTAGGTGGCGGTACTTGGGTCGATATCAAAGTGCATCACTTC
TTCCCGTATGCCCAACTTTGTATAGAGAGCCACTGCGGGATCGTCACCGTAATCTGCTTGCACGTAGATC
ACATAAGCACCAAGCGCGTTGGCCTCATGCTTGAGGAGATTGATGAGCGCGGTGGCAATGCCCTGCCTCC
GGTGCTCGCCGGAGACTGCGAGATCATAGATATAGATCTCACTACGCGGCTGCTCAAACTTGGGCAGAAC
GTAAGCCGCGAGAGCGCCAACAACCGCTTCTTGGTCGAAGGCAGCAAGCGCGATGAATGTCTTACTACGG
AGCAAGTTCCCGAGGTAATCGGAGTCCGGCTGATGTTGGGAGTAGGTGGCTACGTCTCCGAACTCACGAC
CGAAAAGATCAAGAGCAGCCCGCATGGATTTGACTTGGTCAGGGCCGAGCCTACATGTGCGAATGATGCC
CATACTTGAGCCACCTAACTTTGTTTTAGGGCGACTGCCCTGCTGCGTAACATCGTTGCTGCTGCGTAAC
ATCGTTGCTGCTCCATAACATCAAACATCGACCCACGGCGTAACGCGCTTGCTGCTTGGATGCCCGAGGC
ATAGACTGTACAAAAAAACAGTCATAACAAGCCATGAAAACCGCCACTGCGCCGTTACCACCGCTGCGTT
CGGTCAAGGTTCTGGACCAGTTGCGTGAGCGCATACGCTACTTGCATTACAGTTTACGAACCGAACAGGC
TTATGTCAACTGGGTTCGTGCCTTCATCCGTTTCCACGGTGTGCGTCACCCGGCAACCTTGGGCAGCAGC
GAAGTCGAGGCATTTCTGTCCTGGCTGGCGAACGAGCGCAAGGTTTCGGTCTCCACGCATCGTCAGGCAT
TGGCGGCCTTGCTGTTCTTCTACGGCAAGGTGCTGTGCACGGATCTGCCCTGGCTTCAGGAGATCGGAAG
ACCTCGGCCGTCGCGGCGCTTGCCGGTGGTGCTGACCCCGGATGAAGTGGTTCGCATCCTCGGTTTTCTG
GAAGGCGAGCATCGTTTGTTCGCCCAGGACTCTAGCTATAGTTCTAGTGGTTGGCTACTAATAGGTTGTA
TTGATGTTGGACGAGTCGGAATCGCAGACCGATACCAGGATCTTGCCATCCTATGGAACTGCCTCGGTGA
GTTTTCTCCTTCATTACAGAAACGGCTTTTTCAAAAATATGGTATTGATAATCCTGATATGAATAAATTG
CAGTTTCATTTGATGCTCGATGAGTTTTTCTAATCAGAATTGGTTAATTGGTTGTAACACTGGCAGAGCA
TTACGCTGACTTGACGGGACGGCGCAAGCTCATGACCAAAATCCCTTAACGTGAGTTTTCGTTCCACTGA
GCGTCAGACCCCGTAGAAAAGATCAAAGGATCTTCTTGAGATCCTTTTTTTCTGCGCGTAATCTGCTGCT
TGCAAACAAAAAAACCACCGCTACCAGCGGTGGTTTGTTTGCCGGATCAAGAGCTACCAACTCTTTTTCC
GAAGGTAACTGGCTTCAGCAGAGCGCAGATACCAAATACTGTTCTTCTAGTGTAGCCGTAGTTAGGCCAC
CACTTCAAGAACTCTGTAGCACCGCCTACATACCTCGCTCTGCTAATCCTGTTACCAGTGGCTGCTGCCA
GTGGCGATAAGTCGTGTCTTACCGGGTTGGACTCAAGACGATAGTTACCGGATAAGGCGCAGCGGTCGGG
CTGAACGGGGGGTTCGTGCACACAGCCCAGCTTGGAGCGAACGACCTACACCGAACTGAGATACCTACAG
CGTGAGCTATGAGAAAGCGCCACGCTTCCCGAAGGGAGAAAGGCGGACAGGTATCCGGTAAGCGGCAGGG
TCGGAACAGGAGAGCGCACGAGGGAGCTTCCAGGGGGAAACGCCTGGTATCTTTATAGTCCTGTCGGGTT
TCGCCACCTCTGACTTGAGCGTCGATTTTTGTGATGCTCGTCAGGGGGGCGGAGCCTATGGAAAAACGCC
AGCAACGCGGCCTTTTTACGGTTCCTGGCCTTTTGCTGGCCTTTTGCTCACATGTTCTTTCCTGCGTTAT
CCCCTGATTCTGTGGATAACCGTATTACCGCTAGCCAGGAAGAGTTTGTAGAAACGCAAAAAGGCCATCC
GTCAGGATGGCCTTCTGCTTAGTTTGATGCCTGGCAGTTTATGGCGGGCGTCCTGCCCGCCACCCTCCGG
GCCGTTGCTTCACAACGTTCAAATCCGCTCCCGGCGGATTTGTCCTACTCAGGAGAGCGTTCACCGACAA
ACAACAGATAAAACGAAAGGCCCAGTCTTCCGACTGAGCCTTTCGTTTTATTTGATGCCTGGCAGTTCCC
TACTCTCGC
Features (pLannotate 1.2.2; 10 found; start..end, strand, type, name):
     28..127     +  protein_bind   attL1: mutant version of attL; recombination site for the Gateway® LR reaction LR Clonase™
   1037..1136    -  protein_bind   attL2: mutant version of attL; recombination site for the Gateway® LR reaction LR Clonase™
   1259..1885    +  CDS            KanR (fragment): aminoglycoside phosphotransferase; aph(3')-Ia; confers resistance to kanamycin in bacteria or G418 (Geneticin®) in eukaryotes
   1919..2452    -  CDS            GmR: gentamycin acetyltransferase; aacC1; confers resistance to gentamycin
   2641..2669    -  promoter       Pc promoter: intI1 (promoter lies within the coding sequence); class 1 integron promoter
   2647..2994    -  CDS            YPR2_ECOLX (fragment): Protein predicted: Swiss-Prot protein existence level 4. From Escherichia coli.
   2999..3183    +  CDS            KanR (fragment): aminoglycoside phosphotransferase; aph(3')-Ia; confers resistance to kanamycin in bacteria or G418 (Geneticin®) in eukaryotes
   3326..3914    +  rep_origin     ori: high-copy-number ColE1/pMB1/pBR322/pUC origin of replication
   4049..4076    -  terminator     rrnB T2 terminator: transcription terminator T2 from the E. coli rrnB gene
   4208..4251    +  terminator     rrnB T1 terminator: Escherichia coli rrnB; transcription terminator T1 from the E. coli rrnB gene
