[The description below was written by a language model from this plasmid's Addgene catalogue record and pLannotate feature annotations shown in this document.]
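Description:
pDL214 is a Gateway entry clone built on the pDONR207 donor backbone (recorded as "pDONOR207"). It carries an insert catalogued as ID#67 from rice (Oryza sativa). The associated publication title describes a toolkit of NLR integrated domains for identifying plant pathogen effector targets, so ID#67 is presumably one integrated domain from that collection. The record does not say which rice gene or domain type it corresponds to. In the 4,279 nt sequenced record, attL1 and attL2 recombination sites flank a segment of about 900 bp that the automated annotation leaves unlabelled, and this is where the insert should lie. No promoter, tag or reporter is annotated next to it, as expected for an entry clone that stores a fragment rather than expressing it.

The plasmid is propagated in E. coli from a high-copy ColE1/pUC-type origin and selected with gentamicin. Resistance comes from the aacC1 gentamicin acetyltransferase gene, which is driven by the class 1 integron Pc promoter. Two kanamycin-resistance fragments lie on either side of the gentamicin cassette. They appear to be remnants of a KanR gene disrupted by that cassette, are not expected to be functional, and kanamycin is not listed as a selection. The rrnB T1 and T2 terminators sit upstream of attL1 and shield the cloning site from read-through transcription originating in the backbone.

The stated purpose is to serve as the entry partner in a Gateway LR reaction. LR Clonase recombines the attL sites with the attR sites of a destination vector and moves ID#67 in a defined orientation into whichever expression context is chosen. The record does not name particular destination vectors or downstream assays.
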