Addgene plasmid #175923: pDL214
Purpose: pENTRY for Gateway LR reaction
Depositing lab: Nemo Peeters. Depositing organization: CNRS UMR 2594, INRA UMR 0441, Laboratoire des Interactions Plantes Micro-organismes (LIPM). Publication: An NLR integrated domain toolkit to identify plant pathogen effector targets. Landry D, Mila I, Sabbagh CRR, Zaffuto M, Pouzet C, Tremousaygue D, Dabos P, Deslandes L, Peeters N. Plant J. 2023 Sep;115(5):1443-1457. doi: 10.1111/tpj.16331. Epub 2023 Jul 24. PubMed 37248633.
Backbone
  Vector backbone: pDONOR207
  Vector type: pENTRY clone
Growth in bacteria
  Bacterial resistance: Gentamicin, 10 μg/mL
  Growth temperature: 37°C
  Growth strain: DH5alpha
  Copy number: High Copy
Gene/Insert
  Gene/Insert name: ID#67
  Species: Oryzae sativa
  Cloning method: Gateway Cloning
  Sequencing primers: 5′ n/a
Terms and licenses: Academic/Nonprofit Terms; Industry Terms: Not Available to Industry
Depositor comments: Please visit https://www.biorxiv.org/content/10.1101/2021.08.23.457316v2 for bioRxiv preprint.
How to cite: pDL214 was a gift from Nemo Peeters (Addgene plasmid # 175923 ; http://n2t.net/addgene:175923 ; RRID:Addgene_175923)
